Addgene plasmid #116479: pHAGE-PIK3CA-E542K
Purpose: Lentiviral expression of PIK3CA E542K
Depositing lab: Gordon Mills & Kenneth Scott. Depositing organization: Baylor College of Medicine. Publication: Systematic Functional Annotation of Somatic Mutations in Cancer. Ng PK, Li J, Jeong KJ, Shao S, Chen H, Tsang YH, Sengupta S, Wang Z, Bhavana VH, Tran R, Soewito S, Minussi DC, Moreno D, Kong K, Dogruluk T, Lu H, Gao J, Tokheim C, Zhou DC, Johnson AM, Zeng J, Ip CKM, Ju Z, Wester M, Yu S, Li Y, Vellano CP, Schultz N, Karchin R, Ding L, Lu Y, Cheung LWT, Chen K, Shaw KR, Meric-Bernstam F, Scott KL, Yi S, Sahni N, Liang H, Mills GB. Cancer Cell. 2018 Mar 12;33(3):450-462.e10. doi: 10.1016/j.ccell.2018.01.021. PubMed 29533785.
Backbone
  Vector backbone: pHAGE
  Vector type: Lentiviral
Growth in bacteria
  Bacterial resistance: Ampicillin, 100 μg/mL
  Growth temperature: 37°C
  Growth strain: Stbl3
  Copy number: High Copy
Gene/Insert
  Gene/Insert name: PIK3CA
  Species: H. sapiens (human)
  Mutation: E542K
  Entrez Gene: PIK3CA (a.k.a. CCM4, CLAPO, CLOVE, CWS5, HMH, MCAP, MCM, MCMTC, PI3K, PI3K-alpha, p110-alpha)
  Cloning method: Gateway Cloning
Terms and licenses: Academic/Nonprofit Terms; Industry Terms: Not Available to Industry
How to cite: pHAGE-PIK3CA-E542K was a gift from Gordon Mills & Kenneth Scott (Addgene plasmid # 116479 ; http://n2t.net/addgene:116479 ; RRID:Addgene_116479)
