[The description below was written by a language model from this plasmid's Addgene catalogue record and pLannotate feature annotations shown in this document.]
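Description:
pHAGE-PIK3CA-E542K is an HIV-1-derived, self-inactivating lentiviral expression plasmid of about 11.7 kb built on the pHAGE backbone. It delivers the human PIK3CA gene carrying the E542K substitution into mammalian cells. It is propagated in E. coli through a high-copy ColE1/pUC-type origin and selected with ampicillin via the β-lactamase gene. The record lists a recombination-deficient strain (Stbl3), as is usual for plasmids with repeated LTRs. The viral portion comprises a truncated 5' LTR, the Ψ packaging signal with a short gag fragment, the Rev response element for Rev-dependent nuclear export of the genomic RNA, the cPPT/CTS element, and a ΔU3 3' LTR that inactivates LTR promoter activity after integration. Small lac, SV40 and nef fragments annotated elsewhere appear to be backbone remnants.

Between the LTRs, the constitutive human EF-1α promoter drives the PIK3CA open reading frame, which encodes the p110α catalytic subunit of PI3K. The ORF is flanked by attB1 and attB2 sites left by Gateway recombination. A V5 epitope tag is annotated just downstream of attB2, but the record does not state whether it is read in frame with PIK3CA or cut off by a stop codon. An EMCV IRES followed by EGFP lies on the same transcript, so transduced cells can be identified or sorted by green fluorescence; no mammalian drug-selection marker is annotated. A WPRE before the 3' LTR enhances transcript stability and expression. The construct comes from a study that systematically tested the functional effects of somatic cancer mutations, and it is suited to stable expression of this PIK3CA variant for signalling or transformation assays.
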