Features (pLannotate 1.2.2; 27 found; start..end, strand, type, name):
    377..634     +  LTR            5' LTR (truncated): truncated 5' long terminal repeat (LTR) from HIV-1
    681..806     +  misc_feature   HIV-1 Ψ: packaging signal of human immunodeficiency virus type 1
    790..1128    +  CDS            HIV-1 gag (fragment): gag protein from human immunodeficiency virus 1; gag
   1303..1536    +  misc_feature   RRE: The Rev response element (RRE) of HIV-1 allows for Rev-dependent mRNA export from the nucleus to the cytoplasm.
   1913..2013    +  CDS            Rev (fragment): human immunodeficiency virus 1 (HIV-1) Rev protein; rev; enhances nuclear export of unspliced and incompletely spliced viral mRNAs
   2058..2175    +  misc_feature   cPPT/CTS: central polypurine tract and central termination sequence of HIV-1
   2223..3401    +  promoter       EF-1α promoter: strong constitutive promoter for human elongation factor EF-1α
   3422..3442    +  protein_bind   attB1: mutant version of attB; core recombination site for the Gateway® BP reaction BP Clonase™
   3448..6651    +  CDS            PIK3CA: PK3CA_HUMAN - Experimental evidence at protein level: Swiss-Prot protein existence level 1. Phosphoinositide-3-kinase (PI3K) phosphorylates phosphatidylinositol (PI) and its phosphorylated derivatives at position 3 of the inositol ring to produce 3-phosphoinositides (PubMed:15135396, PubMed:23936502, PubMed:28676499). Uses ATP and PtdIns(4,5)P2 (phosphatidylinositol 4,5-bisphosphate) to generate phosphatidylinositol 3,4,5-trisphosphate (PIP3) (PubMed:15135396, PubMed:28676499). PIP3 plays a key role by recruiting PH domain- containing proteins to the membrane, including AKT1 and PDPK1, activat
   6656..6680    -  protein_bind   attB2: mutant version of attB; recombination site for the Gateway® BP reaction BP Clonase™
   6733..6774    +  CDS            V5 tag: epitope tag from simian virus 5
   6900..7362    +  misc_feature   IRES: internal ribosome entry site (IRES) of the encephalomyocarditis virus (EMCV)
   7376..8095    +  CDS            EGFP: the original enhanced GFP (Yang et al., 1996) mammalian codon-optimized
   8109..8697    +  misc_feature   WPRE: woodchuck hepatitis virus posttranscriptional regulatory element
   8705..8770    +  CDS            nef (fragment): NEF_HV1Z2 - Experimental evidence at protein level: Swiss-Prot protein existence level 1. Extracellular Nef protein targets CD4(+) T-lymphocytes for apoptosis by interacting with CXCR4 surface receptors. From Human immunodeficiency virus type 1 group M subtype D (isolate Z2/CDC-Z34) (HIV-1).
   8772..9005    +  LTR            3' LTR (ΔU3): self-inactivating 3' long terminal repeat (LTR) from HIV-1
   9210..9314    +  promoter       AmpR promoter: bla
   9315..10175   +  CDS            AmpR: β-lactamase; bla; confers resistance to ampicillin, carbenicillin, and related antibiotics
  10346..10934   +  rep_origin     ori: high-copy-number ColE1/pMB1/pBR322/pUC origin of replication
  11117..11171   +  CDS            lacI (fragment): lac repressor; lacI; The lac repressor binds to the lac operator to inhibit transcription in E. coli. This inhibition can be relieved by adding lactose or isopropyl-β-D-thiogalactopyranoside (IPTG).
  11177..11270   +  rep_origin     SV40 ori (fragment): SV40 origin of replication
  11295..11332   +  CDS            lacI (fragment): lac repressor; lacI; The lac repressor binds to the lac operator to inhibit transcription in E. coli. This inhibition can be relieved by adding lactose or isopropyl-β-D-thiogalactopyranoside (IPTG).
  11345..11366   +  protein_bind   CAP binding site: CAP binding activates transcription in the presence of cAMP. E. coli catabolite activator protein
  11381..11411   +  promoter       lac promoter: promoter for the E. coli lac operon
  11415..11437   +  protein_bind   lac operator (fragment): The lac repressor binds to the lac operator to inhibit transcription in E. coli. This inhibition can be relieved by adding lactose or isopropyl-β-D-thiogalactopyranoside (IPTG). lac repressor encoded by lacI
  11469..11552   +  polyA_signal   SV40 poly(A) signal (fragment): SV40 polyadenylation signal
  11719..329     +  CDS            nef (fragment) (across the origin): NEF_HV1BR - Experimental evidence at protein level: Swiss-Prot protein existence level 1. Extracellular Nef protein targets CD4(+) T-lymphocytes for apoptosis by interacting with CXCR4 surface receptors (PubMed:14990729). From Human immunodeficiency virus type 1 group M subtype B (isolate BRU/LAI) (HIV-1).
>Addgene plasmid #116479 | pHAGE-PIK3CA-E542K | addgene full sequence | sequence record 242576 | Addgene NGS Result
TGGAAGGGCTAATTCACTCCCAAAGAAGACAAGATATCCTTGATCTGTGGATCTACCACACACAAGGCTA
CTTCCCTGATTAGCAGAACTACACACCAGGGCCAGGGGTCAGATATCCACTGACCTTTGGATGGTGCTAC
AAGCTAGTACCAGTTGAGCCAGATAAGGTAGAAGAGGCCAATAAAGGAGAGAACACCAGCTTGTTACACC
CTGTGAGCCTGCATGGGATGGATGACCCGGAGAGAGAAGTGTTAGAGTGGAGGTTTGACAGCCGCCTAGC
ATTTCATCACGTGGCCCGAGAGCTGCATCCGGAGTACTTCAAGAACTGCTGATATCGAGCTTGCTACAAG
GGACTTTCCGCTGGGGACTTTCCAGGGAGGCGTGGCCTGGGCGGGACTGGGGAGTGGCGAGCCCTCAGAT
CCTGCATATAAGCAGCTGCTTTTTGCCTGTACTGGGTCTCTCTGGTTAGACCAGATCTGAGCCTGGGAGC
TCTCTGGCTAACTAGGGAACCCACTGCTTAAGCCTCAATAAAGCTTGCCTTGAGTGCTTCAAGTAGTGTG
TGCCCGTCTGTTGTGTGACTCTGGTAACTAGAGATCCCTCAGACCCTTTTAGTCAGTGTGGAAAATCTCT
AGCAGTGGCGCCCGAACAGGGACTTGAAAGCGAAAGGGAAACCAGAGGAGCTCTCTCGACGCAGGACTCG
GCTTGCTGAAGCGCGCACGGCAAGAGGCGAGGGGCGGCGACTGGTGAGTACGCCAAAAATTTTGACTAGC
GGAGGCTAGAAGGAGAGAGATGGGTGCGAGAGCGTCAGTATTAAGCGGGGGAGAATTAGATCGCGATGGG
AAAAAATTCGGTTAAGGCCAGGGGGAAAGAAAAAATATAAATTAAAACATATAGTATGGGCAAGCAGGGA
GCTAGAACGATTCGCAGTTAATCCTGGCCTGTTAGAAACATCAGAAGGCTGTAGACAAATACTGGGACAG
CTACAACCATCCCTTCAGACAGGATCAGAAGAACTTAGATCATTATATAATACAGTAGCAACCCTCTATT
GTGTGCATCAAAGGATAGAGATAAAAGACACCAAGGAAGCTTTAGACAAGATAGAGGAAGAGCAAAACAA
AAGTAAGACCACCGCACAGCAAGCGGCCGGCCGCTGATCTTCAGACCTGGAGGAGGAGATATGAGGGACA
ATTGGAGAAGTGAATTATATAAATATAAAGTAGTAAAAATTGAACCATTAGGAGTAGCACCCACCAAGGC
AAAGAGAAGAGTGGTGCAGAGAGAAAAAAGAGCAGTGGGAATAGGAGCTTTGTTCCTTGGGTTCTTGGGA
GCAGCAGGAAGCACTATGGGCGCAGCGTCAATGACGCTGACGGTACAGGCCAGACAATTATTGTCTGGTA
TAGTGCAGCAGCAGAACAATTTGCTGAGGGCTATTGAGGCGCAACAGCATCTGTTGCAACTCACAGTCTG
GGGCATCAAGCAGCTCCAGGCAAGAATCCTGGCTGTGGAAAGATACCTAAAGGATCAACAGCTCCTGGGG
ATTTGGGGTTGCTCTGGAAAACTCATTTGCACCACTGCTGTGCCTTGGAATGCTAGTTGGAGTAATAAAT
CTCTGGAACAGATTTGGAATCACACGACCTGGATGGAGTGGGACAGAGAAATTAACAATTACACAAGCTT
AATACACTCCTTAATTGAAGAATCGCAAAACCAGCAAGAAAAGAATGAACAAGAATTATTGGAATTAGAT
AAATGGGCAAGTTTGTGGAATTGGTTTAACATAACAAATTGGCTGTGGTATATAAAATTATTCATAATGA
TAGTAGGAGGCTTGGTAGGTTTAAGAATAGTTTTTGCTGTACTTTCTATAGTGAATAGAGTTAGGCAGGG
ATATTCACCATTATCGTTTCAGACCCACCTCCCAACCCCGAGGGGACCCGACAGGCCCGAAGGAATAGAA
GAAGAAGGTGGAGAGAGAGACAGAGACAGATCCATTCGATTAGTGAACGGATCTCGACGGTATCGCCGAA
TTCACAAATGGCAGTATTCATCCACAATTTTAAAAGAAAAGGGGGGATTGGGGGGTACAGTGCAGGGGAA
AGAATAGTAGACATAATAGCAACAGACATACAAACTAAAGAATTACAAAAACAAATTACAAAAATTCAAA
ATTTTCGGGTTTATTACAGGGACAGCAGAGATCCAGTTTGGACTAGTCGTGAGGCTCCGGTGCCCGTCAG
TGGGCAGAGCGCACATCGCCCACAGTCCCCGAGAAGTTGGGGGGAGGGGTCGGCAATTGAACCGGTGCCT
AGAGAAGGTGGCGCGGGGTAAACTGGGAAAGTGATGTCGTGTACTGGCTCCGCCTTTTTCCCGAGGGTGG
GGGAGAACCGTATATAAGTGCAGTAGTCGCCGTGAACGTTCTTTTTCGCAACGGGTTTGCCGCCAGAACA
CAGGTAAGTGCCGTGTGTGGTTCCCGCGGGCCTGGCCTCTTTACGGGTTATGGCCCTTGCGTGCCTTGAA
TTACTTCCACCTGGCTGCAGTACGTGATTCTTGATCCCGAGCTTCGGGTTGGAAGTGGGTGGGAGAGTTC
GAGGCCTTGCGCTTAAGGAGCCCCTTCGCCTCGTGCTTGAGTTGAGGCCTGGCCTGGGCGCTGGGGCCGC
CGCGTGCGAATCTGGTGGCACCTTCGCGCCTGTCTCGCTGCTTTCGATAAGTCTCTAGCCATTTAAAATT
TTTGATGACCTGCTGCGACGCTTTTTTTCTGGCAAGATAGTCTTGTAAATGCGGGCCAAGATCTGCACAC
TGGTATTTCGGTTTTTGGGGCCGCGGGCGGCGACGGGGCCCGTGCGTCCCAGCGCACATGTTCGGCGAGG
CGGGGCCTGCGAGCGCGGCCACCGAGAATCGGACGGGGGTAGTCTCAAGCTGGCCGGCCTGCTCTGGTGC
CTGGCCTCGCGCCGCCGTGTATCGCCCCGCCCTGGGCGGCAAGGCTGGCCCGGTCGGCACCAGTTGCGTG
AGCGGAAAGATGGCCGCTTCCCGGCCCTGCTGCAGGGAGCTCAAAATGGAGGACGCGGCGCTCGGGAGAG
CGGGCGGGTGAGTCACCCACACAAAGGAAAAGGGCCTTTCCGTCCTCAGCCGTCGCTTCATGTGACTCCA
CGGAGTACCGGGCGCCGTCCAGGCACCTCGATTAGTTCTCGAGCTTTTGGAGTACGTCGTCTTTAGGTTG
GGGGGAGGGGTTTTATGCGATGGAGTTTCCCCACACTGAGTGGGTGGAGACTGAAGTTAGGCCAGCTTGG
CACTTGATGTAATTCTCCTTGGAATTTGCCCTTTTTGAGTTTGGATCTTGGTTCATTCTCAAGCCTCAGA
CAGTGGTTCAAAGTTTTTTTCTTCCATTTCAGGTGTCGTGAAGCGGCCCTGCAGATATCAACAAGTTTGT
ACAAAAAAGCAGGCACCATGCCTCCAAGACCATCATCAGGTGAACTGTGGGGCATCCACTTGATGCCCCC
AAGAATCCTAGTAGAATGTTTACTACCAAATGGAATGATAGTGACTTTAGAATGCCTCCGTGAGGCTACA
TTAATAACCATAAAGCATGAACTATTTAAAGAAGCAAGAAAATACCCCCTCCATCAACTTCTTCAAGATG
AATCTTCTTACATTTTCGTAAGTGTTACTCAAGAAGCAGAAAGGGAAGAATTTTTTGATGAAACAAGACG
ACTTTGTGACCTTCGGCTTTTTCAACCCTTTTTAAAAGTAATTGAACCAGTAGGCAACCGTGAAGAAAAG
ATCCTCAATCGAGAAATTGGTTTTGCTATCGGCATGCCAGTGTGTGAATTTGATATGGTTAAAGATCCAG
AAGTACAGGACTTCCGAAGAAATATTCTGAACGTTTGTAAAGAAGCTGTGGATCTTAGGGACCTCAATTC
ACCTCATAGTAGAGCAATGTATGTCTATCCTCCAAATGTAGAATCTTCACCAGAATTGCCAAAGCACATA
TATAATAAATTAGATAAAGGGCAAATAATAGTGGTGATCTGGGTAATAGTTTCTCCAAATAATGACAAGC
AGAAGTATACTCTGAAAATCAACCATGACTGTGTACCAGAACAAGTAATTGCTGAAGCAATCAGGAAAAA
AACTCGAAGTATGTTGCTATCCTCTGAACAACTAAAACTCTGTGTTTTAGAATATCAGGGCAAGTATATT
TTAAAAGTGTGTGGATGTGATGAATACTTCCTAGAAAAATATCCTCTGAGTCAGTATAAGTATATAAGAA
GCTGTATAATGCTTGGGAGGATGCCCAATTTGATGTTGATGGCTAAAGAAAGCCTTTATTCTCAACTGCC
AATGGACTGTTTTACAATGCCATCTTATTCCAGACGCATTTCCACAGCTACACCATATATGAATGGAGAA
ACATCTACAAAATCCCTTTGGGTTATAAATAGTGCACTCAGAATAAAAATTCTTTGTGCAACCTACGTGA
ATGTAAATATTCGAGACATTGATAAGATCTATGTTCGAACAGGTATCTACCATGGAGGAGAACCCTTATG
TGACAATGTGAACACTCAAAGAGTACCTTGTTCCAATCCCAGGTGGAATGAATGGCTGAATTATGATATA
TACATTCCTGATCTTCCTCGTGCTGCTCGACTTTGCCTTTCCATTTGCTCTGTTAAAGGCCGAAAGGGTG
CTAAAGAGGAACACTGTCCATTGGCATGGGGAAATATAAACTTGTTTGATTACACAGACACTCTAGTATC
TGGAAAAATGGCTTTGAATCTTTGGCCAGTACCTCATGGATTAGAAGATTTGCTGAACCCTATTGGTGTT
ACTGGATCAAATCCAAATAAAGAAACTCCATGCTTAGAGTTGGAGTTTGACTGGTTCAGCAGTGTGGTAA
AGTTCCCAGATATGTCAGTGATTGAAGAGCATGCCAATTGGTCTGTATCCCGAGAAGCAGGATTTAGCTA
TTCCCACGCAGGACTGAGTAACAGACTAGCTAGAGACAATGAATTAAGGGAAAATGACAAAGAACAGCTC
AAAGCAATTTCTACACGAGATCCTCTCTCTAAAATCACTGAGCAGGAGAAAGATTTTCTATGGAGTCACA
GACACTATTGTGTAACTATCCCCGAAATTCTACCCAAATTGCTTCTGTCTGTTAAATGGAATTCTAGAGA
TGAAGTAGCCCAGATGTATTGCTTGGTAAAAGATTGGCCTCCAATCAAACCTGAACAGGCTATGGAACTT
CTGGACTGTAATTACCCAGATCCTATGGTTCGAGGTTTTGCTGTTCGGTGCTTGGAAAAATATTTAACAG
ATGACAAACTTTCTCAGTATTTAATTCAGCTAGTACAGGTCCTAAAATATGAACAATATTTGGATAACTT
GCTTGTGAGATTTTTACTGAAGAAAGCATTGACTAATCAAAGGATTGGGCACTTTTTCTTTTGGCATTTA
AAATCTGAGATGCACAATAAAACAGTTAGCCAGAGGTTTGGCCTGCTTTTGGAGTCCTATTGTCGTGCAT
GTGGGATGTATTTGAAGCACCTGAATAGGCAAGTCGAGGCAATGGAAAAGCTCATTAACTTAACTGACAT
TCTCAAACAGGAGAAGAAGGATGAAACACAAAAGGTACAGATGAAGTTTTTAGTTGAGCAAATGAGGCGA
CCAGATTTCATGGATGCTCTACAGGGCTTTCTGTCTCCTCTAAACCCTGCTCATCAACTAGGAAACCTCA
GGCTTGAAGAGTGTCGAATTATGTCCTCTGCAAAAAGGCCACTGTGGTTGAATTGGGAGAACCCAGACAT
CATGTCAGAGTTACTGTTTCAGAACAATGAGATCATCTTTAAAAATGGGGATGATTTACGGCAAGATATG
CTAACACTTCAAATTATTCGTATTATGGAAAATATCTGGCAAAATCAAGGTCTTGATCTTCGAATGTTAC
CTTATGGTTGTCTGTCAATCGGTGACTGTGTGGGACTTATTGAGGTGGTGCGAAATTCTCACACTATTAT
GCAAATTCAGTGCAAAGGCGGCTTGAAAGGTGCACTGCAGTTCAACAGCCACACACTACATCAGTGGCTC
AAAGACAAGAACAAAGGAGAAATATATGATGCAGCCATTGACCTGTTTACACGTTCATGTGCTGGATACT
GTGTAGCTACCTTCATTTTGGGAATTGGAGATCGTCACAATAGTAACATCATGGTGAAAGACGATGGACA
ACTGTTTCATATAGATTTTGGACACTTTTTGGATCACAAGAAGAAAAAATTTGGTTATAAACGAGAACGT
GTGCCATTTGTTTTGACACAGGATTTCTTAATAGTGATTAGTAAAGGAGCCCAAGAATGCACAAAGACAA
GAGAATTTGAGAGGTTTCAGGAGATGTGTTACAAGGCTTATCTAGCTATTCGACAGCATGCCAATCTCTT
CATAAATCTTTTCTCAATGATGCTTGGCTCTGGAATGCCAGAACTACAATCTTTTGATGACATTGCATAC
ATTCGAAAGACCCTAGCCTTAGATAAAACTGAGCAAGAGGCTTTGGAGTATTTCATGAAACAAATGAATG
ATGCACATCATGGTGGCTGGACAACAAAAATGGATTGGATCTTCCACACAATTAAACAGCATGCATTGAA
CTAGAACCCAGCTTTCTTGTACAAAGTGGTTGATATCCAGCACAGTGGCGGCCGCTCGAGTCTAGAGGGC
CCGCGGTTCGAAGGTAAGCCTATCCCTAACCCTCTCCTCGGTCTCGATTCTACGCGTACCGGTTAGTAAT
GAGATCCCTCCCCCCCCCCTAACGTTACTGGCCGAAGCCGCTTGGAATAAGGCCGGTGTGCGTTTGTCTA
TATGTTATTTTCCACCATATTGCCGTCTTTTGGCAATGTGAGGGCCCGGAAACCTGGCCCTGTCTTCTTG
ACGAGCATTCCTAGGGGTCTTTCCCCTCTCGCCAAAGGAATGCAAGGTCTGTTGAATGTCGTGAAGGAAG
CAGTTCCTCTGGAAGCTTCTTGAAGACAAACAACGTCTGTAGCGACCCTTTGCAGGCAGCGGAACCCCCC
ACCTGGCGACAGGTGCCTCTGCGGCCAAAAGCCACGTGTATAAGATACACCTGCAAAGGCGGCACAACCC
CAGTGCCACGTTGTGAGTTGGATAGTTGTGGAAAGAGTCAAATGGCTCTCCTCAAGCGTATTCAACAAGG
GGCTGAAGGATGCCCAGAAGGTACCCCATTGTATGGGATCTGATCTGGGGCCTCGGTGCACATGCTTTAC
ATGTGTTTAGTCGAGGTTAAAAAAACGTCTAGGCCCCCCGAACCACGGGGACGTGGTTTTCCTTTGAAAA
ACACGATGATAATATGGCCACACATATGGTGAGCAAGGGCGAGGAGCTGTTCACCGGGGTGGTGCCCATC
CTGGTCGAGCTGGACGGCGACGTAAACGGCCACAAGTTCAGCGTGTCCGGCGAGGGCGAGGGCGATGCCA
CCTACGGCAAGCTGACCCTGAAGTTCATCTGCACCACCGGCAAGCTGCCCGTGCCCTGGCCCACCCTCGT
GACCACCCTGACCTACGGCGTGCAGTGCTTCAGCCGCTACCCCGACCACATGAAGCAGCACGACTTCTTC
AAGTCCGCCATGCCCGAAGGCTACGTCCAGGAGCGCACCATCTTCTTCAAGGACGACGGCAACTACAAGA
CCCGCGCCGAGGTGAAGTTCGAGGGCGACACCCTGGTGAACCGCATCGAGCTGAAGGGCATCGACTTCAA
GGAGGACGGCAACATCCTGGGGCACAAGCTGGAGTACAACTACAACAGCCACAACGTCTATATCATGGCC
GACAAGCAGAAGAACGGCATCAAGGTGAACTTCAAGATCCGCCACAACATCGAGGACGGCAGCGTGCAGC
TCGCCGACCACTACCAGCAGAACACCCCCATCGGCGACGGCCCCGTGCTGCTGCCCGACAACCACTACCT
GAGCACCCAGTCCGCCCTGAGCAAAGACCCCAACGAGAAGCGCGATCACATGGTCCTGCTGGAGTTCGTG
ACCGCCGCCGGGATCACTCTCGGCATGGACGAGCTGTACAAGTAAATCGATAGATCCTAATCAACCTCTG
GATTACAAAATTTGTGAAAGATTGACTGGTATTCTTAACTATGTTGCTCCTTTTACGCTATGTGGATACG
CTGCTTTAATGCCTTTGTATCATGCTATTGCTTCCCGTATGGCTTTCATTTTCTCCTCCTTGTATAAATC
CTGGTTGCTGTCTCTTTATGAGGAGTTGTGGCCCGTTGTCAGGCAACGTGGCGTGGTGTGCACTGTGTTT
GCTGACGCAACCCCCACTGGTTGGGGCATTGCCACCACCTGTCAGCTCCTTTCCGGGACTTTCGCTTTCC
CCCTCCCTATTGCCACGGCGGAACTCATCGCCGCCTGCCTTGCCCGCTGCTGGACAGGGGCTCGGCTGTT
GGGCACTGACAATTCCGTGGTGTTGTCGGGGAAATCATCGTCCTTTCCTTGGCTGCTCGCCTGTGTTGCC
ACCTGGATTCTGCGCGGGACGTCCTTCTGCTACGTCCCTTCGGCCCTCAATCCAGCGGACCTTCCTTCCC
GCGGCCTGCTGCCGGCTCTGCGGCCTCTTCCGCGTCTTCGCCTTCGCCCTCAGACGAGTCGGATCTCCCT
TTGGGCCGCCTCCCCGCCTGAGATCCTTTAAGACCAATGACTTACAAGGCAGCTGTAGATCTTAGCCACT
TTTTAAAAGAAAAGGGGGGACTGGAAGGGCTAATTCACTCCCAACGAAGACAAGATCTGCTTTTTGCTTG
TACTGGGTCTCTCTGGTTAGACCAGATCTGAGCCTGGGAGCTCTCTGGCTAACTAGGGAACCCACTGCTT
AAGCCTCAATAAAGCTTGCCTTGAGTGCTTCAAGTAGTGTGTGCCCGTCTGTTGTGTGACTCTGGTAACT
AGAGATCCCTCAGACCCTTTTAGTCAGTGTGGAAAATCTCTAGCAGTAGTAGTTCATGTCATCTTATTAT
TCAGTATTTATAACTTGCAAAGAAATGAATATCAGAGAGTGAGAGGCCCGGGTTAATTAAGGAAAGGGCT
AGATCATTCTTGAAGACGAAAGGGCCTCGTGATACGCCTATTTTTATAGGTTAATGTCATGATAATAATG
GTTTCTTAGACGTCAGGTGGCACTTTTCGGGGAAATGTGCGCGGAACCCCTATTTGTTTATTTTTCTAAA
TACATTCAAATATGTATCCGCTCATGAGACAATAACCCTGATAAATGCTTCAATAATATTGAAAAAGGAA
GAGTATGAGTATTCAACATTTCCGTGTCGCCCTTATTCCCTTTTTTGCGGCATTTTGCCTTCCTGTTTTT
GCTCACCCAGAAACGCTGGTGAAAGTAAAAGATGCTGAAGATCAGTTGGGTGCACGAGTGGGTTACATCG
AACTGGATCTCAACAGCGGTAAGATCCTTGAGAGTTTTCGCCCCGAAGAACGTTTTCCAATGATGAGCAC
TTTTAAAGTTCTGCTATGTGGCGCGGTATTATCCCGTGTTGACGCCGGGCAAGAGCAACTCGGTCGCCGC
ATACACTATTCTCAGAATGACTTGGTTGAGTACTCACCAGTCACAGAAAAGCATCTTACGGATGGCATGA
CAGTAAGAGAATTATGCAGTGCTGCCATAACCATGAGTGATAACACTGCGGCCAACTTACTTCTGACAAC
GATCGGAGGACCGAAGGAGCTAACCGCTTTTTTGCACAACATGGGGGATCATGTAACTCGCCTTGATCGT
TGGGAACCGGAGCTGAATGAAGCCATACCAAACGACGAGCGTGACACCACGATGCCTGTAGCAATGGCAA
CAACGTTGCGCAAACTATTAACTGGCGAACTACTTACTCTAGCTTCCCGGCAACAATTAATAGACTGGAT
GGAGGCGGATAAAGTTGCAGGACCACTTCTGCGCTCGGCCCTTCCGGCTGGCTGGTTTATTGCTGATAAA
TCTGGAGCCGGTGAGCGTGGGTCTCGCGGTATCATTGCAGCACTGGGGCCAGATGGTAAGCCCTCCCGTA
TCGTAGTTATCTACACGACGGGGAGTCAGGCAACTATGGATGAACGAAATAGACAGATCGCTGAGATAGG
TGCCTCACTGATTAAGCATTGGTAACTGTCAGACCAAGTTTACTCATATATACTTTAGATTGATTTAAAA
CTTCATTTTTAATTTAAAAGGATCTAGGTGAAGATCCTTTTTGATAATCTCATGACCAAAATCCCTTAAC
GTGAGTTTTCGTTCCACTGAGCGTCAGACCCCGTAGAAAAGATCAAAGGATCTTCTTGAGATCCTTTTTT
TCTGCGCGTAATCTGCTGCTTGCAAACAAAAAAACCACCGCTACCAGCGGTGGTTTGTTTGCCGGATCAA
GAGCTACCAACTCTTTTTCCGAAGGTAACTGGCTTCAGCAGAGCGCAGATACCAAATACTGTTCTTCTAG
TGTAGCCGTAGTTAGGCCACCACTTCAAGAACTCTGTAGCACCGCCTACATACCTCGCTCTGCTAATCCT
GTTACCAGTGGCTGCTGCCAGTGGCGATAAGTCGTGTCTTACCGGGTTGGACTCAAGACGATAGTTACCG
GATAAGGCGCAGCGGTCGGGCTGAACGGGGGGTTCGTGCACACAGCCCAGCTTGGAGCGAACGACCTACA
CCGAACTGAGATACCTACAGCGTGAGCTATGAGAAAGCGCCACGCTTCCCGAAGGGAGAAAGGCGGACAG
GTATCCGGTAAGCGGCAGGGTCGGAACAGGAGAGCGCACGAGGGAGCTTCCAGGGGGAAACGCCTGGTAT
CTTTATAGTCCTGTCGGGTTTCGCCACCTCTGACTTGAGCGTCGATTTTTGTGATGCTCGTCAGGGGGGC
GGAGCCTATGGAAAAACGCCAGCAACGCGGCCTTTTTACGGTTCCTGGCCTTTTGCTGGCCTTTTGCTCA
CATGTTCTTTCCTGCGTTATCCCCTGATTCTGTGGATAACCGTATTACCGCCTTTGAGTGAGCTGATACC
GCTCGCCGCAGCCGAACGACCGAGCGCAGCGAGTCAGTGAGCGAGGAAGCGGAAGAGCGCCCAATACGCA
AACCGCCTCTCCCCGCGCGTTGGCCGATTCATTAATGCAGCAAGCTCATGGCTGACTAATTTTTTTTATT
TATGCAGAGGCCGAGGCCGCCTCGGCCTCTGAGCTATTCCAGAAGTAGTGAGGAGGCTTTTTTGGAGGCC
TAGGCTTTTGCAAAAAGCTCCCCGTGGCACGACAGGTTTCCCGACTGGAAAGCGGGCAGTGAGCGCAACG
CAATTAATGTGAGTTAGCTCACTCATTAGGCACCCCAGGCTTTACACTTTATGCTTCCGGCTCGTATGTT
GTGTGGAATTGTGAGCGGATAACAATTTCACACAGGAAACAGCTATGACATGATTACGAATTTCACAAAT
AAAGCATTTTTTTCACTGCATTCTAGTTGTGGTTTGTCCAAACTCATCAATGTATCTTATCATGTCTGGA
TCAACTGGATAACTCAAGCTAACCAAAATCATCCCAAACTTCCCACCCCATACCCTATTACCACTGCCAA
TTACCTGTGGTTTCATTTACTCTAAACCTGTGATTCCTCTGAATTATTTTCATTTTAAAGAAATTGTATT
TGTTAAATATGTACTACAAACTTAGTAGT
