>Addgene plasmid #116479 | pHAGE-PIK3CA-E542K | depositor partial sequence | sequence record 219353 | insert
ATGCCTCCACGACCATCATCAGGTGAACTGTGGGGCATCCACTTGATGCCCCCAAGAATCCTAGTAGAAT
GTTTACTACCAAATGGAATGATAGTGACTTTAGAATGCCTCCGTGAGGCTACATTAATAACCATAAAGCA
TGAACTATTTAAAGAAGCAAGAAAATACCCCCTCCATCAACTTCTTCAAGATGAATCTTCTTACATTTTC
GTAAGTGTTACTCAAGAAGCAGAAAGGGAAGAATTTTTTGATGAAACAAGACGACTTTGTGACCTTCGGC
TTTTTCAACCCTTTTTAAAAGTAATTGAACCAGTAGGCAACCGTGAAGAAAAGATCCTCAATCGAGAAAT
TGGTTTTGCTATCGGCATGCCAGTGTGTGAATTTGATATGGTTAAAGATCCAGAAGTACAGGACTTCCGA
AGAAATATTCTGAACGTTTGTAAAGAAGCTGTGGATCTTAGGGACCTCAATTCACCTCATAGTAGAGCAA
TGTATGTCTATCCTCCAAATGTAGAATCTTCACCAGAATTGCCAAAGCACATATATAATAAATTAGATAA
AGGGCAAATAATAGTGGTGATCTGGGTAATAGTTTCTCCAAATAATGACAAGCAGAAGTATACTCTGAAA
ATCAACCATGACTGTGTACCAGAACAAGTAATTGCTGAAGCAATCAGGAAAAAAACTCGAAGTATGTTGC
TATCCTCTGAACAACTAAAACTCTGTGTTTTAGAATATCAGGGCAAGTATATTTTAAAAGTGTGTGGATG
TGATGAATACTTCCTAGAAAAATATCCTCTGAGTCAGTATAAGTATATAAGAAGCTGTATAATGCTTGGG
AGGATGCCCAATTTGATGTTGATGGCTAAAGAAAGCCTTTATTCTCAACTGCCAATGGACTGTTTTACAA
TGCCATCTTATTCCAGACGCATTTCCACAGCTACACCATATATGAATGGAGAAACATCTACAAAATCCCT
TTGGGTTATAAATAGTGCACTCAGAATAAAAATTCTTTGTGCAACCTACGTGAATGTAAATATTCGAGAC
ATTGATAAGATCTATGTTCGAACAGGTATCTACCATGGAGGAGAACCCTTATGTGACAATGTGAACACTC
AAAGAGTACCTTGTTCCAATCCCAGGTGGAATGAATGGCTGAATTATGATATATACATTCCTGATCTTCC
TCGTGCTGCTCGACTTTGCCTTTCCATTTGCTCTGTTAAAGGCCGAAAGGGTGCTAAAGAGGAACACTGT
CCATTGGCATGGGGAAATATAAACTTGTTTGATTACACAGACACTCTAGTATCTGGAAAAATGGCTTTGA
ATCTTTGGCCAGTACCTCATGGATTAGAAGATTTGCTGAACCCTATTGGTGTTACTGGATCAAATCCAAA
TAAAGAAACTCCATGCTTAGAGTTGGAGTTTGACTGGTTCAGCAGTGTGGTAAAGTTCCCAGATATGTCA
GTGATTGAAGAGCATGCCAATTGGTCTGTATCCCGAGAAGCAGGATTTAGCTATTCCCACGCAGGACTGA
GTAACAGACTAGCTAGAGACAATGAATTAAGGGAAAATGACAAAGAACAGCTCAAAGCAATTTCTACACG
AGATCCTCTCTCTAAAATCACTGAGCAGGAGAAAGATTTTCTATGGAGTCACAGACACTATTGTGTAACT
ATCCCCGAAATTCTACCCAAATTGCTTCTGTCTGTTAAATGGAATTCTAGAGATGAAGTAGCCCAGATGT
ATTGCTTGGTAAAAGATTGGCCTCCAATCAAACCTGAACAGGCTATGGAACTTCTGGACTGTAATTACCC
AGATCCTATGGTTCGAGGTTTTGCTGTTCGGTGCTTGGAAAAATATTTAACAGATGACAAACTTTCTCAG
TATTTAATTCAGCTAGTACAGGTCCTAAAATATGAACAATATTTGGATAACTTGCTTGTGAGATTTTTAC
TGAAGAAAGCATTGACTAATCAAAGGATTGGGCACTTTTTCTTTTGGCATTTAAAATCTGAGATGCACAA
TAAAACAGTTAGCCAGAGGTTTGGCCTGCTTTTGGAGTCCTATTGTCGTGCATGTGGGATGTATTTGAAG
CACCTGAATAGGCAAGTCGAGGCAATGGAAAAGCTCATTAACTTAACTGACATTCTCAAACAGGAGAAGA
AGGATGAAACACAAAAGGTACAGATGAAGTTTTTAGTTGAGCAAATGAGGCGACCAGATTTCATGGATGC
TCTACAGGGCTTTCTGTCTCCTCTAAACCCTGCTCATCAACTAGGAAACCTCAGGCTTGAAGAGTGTCGA
ATTATGTCCTCTGCAAAAAGGCCACTGTGGTTGAATTGGGAGAACCCAGACATCATGTCAGAGTTACTGT
TTCAGAACAATGAGATCATCTTTAAAAATGGGGATGATTTACGGCAAGATATGCTAACACTTCAAATTAT
TCGTATTATGGAAAATATCTGGCAAAATCAAGGTCTTGATCTTCGAATGTTACCTTATGGTTGTCTGTCA
ATCGGTGACTGTGTGGGACTTATTGAGGTGGTGCGAAATTCTCACACTATTATGCAAATTCAGTGCAAAG
GCGGCTTGAAAGGTGCACTGCAGTTCAACAGCCACACACTACATCAGTGGCTCAAAGACAAGAACAAAGG
AGAAATATATGATGCAGCCATTGACCTGTTTACACGTTCATGTGCTGGATACTGTGTAGCTACCTTCATT
TTGGGAATTGGAGATCGTCACAATAGTAACATCATGGTGAAAGACGATGGACAACTGTTTCATATAGATT
TTGGACACTTTTTGGATCACAAGAAGAAAAAATTTGGTTATAAACGAGAACGTGTGCCATTTGTTTTGAC
ACAGGATTTCTTAATAGTGATTAGTAAAGGAGCCCAAGAATGCACAAAGACAAGAGAATTTGAGAGGTTT
CAGGAGATGTGTTACAAGGCTTATCTAGCTATTCGACAGCATGCCAATCTCTTCATAAATCTTTTCTCAA
TGATGCTTGGCTCTGGAATGCCAGAACTACAATCTTTTGATGACATTGCATACATTCGAAAGACCCTAGC
CTTAGATAAAACTGAGCAAGAGGCTTTGGAGTATTTCATGAAACAAATGAATGATGCACATCATGGTGGC
TGGACAACAAAAATGGATTGGATCTTCCACACAATTAAACAGCATGCATTGAACTGA
